Addgene plasmid #186975: pLenti_CMV_pHoran4
Purpose: Expresses fluorescent pH sensor in mammalian cells
Depositing lab: Adam Cohen. Depositing organization: Harvard University. Publication: Diminishing neuronal acidification by channelrhodopsins with low proton conduction. Hayward RF, Brooks FP 3rd, Yang S, Gao S, Cohen AE. eLife. 2023 Oct 6;12:RP86833. doi: 10.7554/eLife.86833. PubMed 37801078.
Backbone
  Vector backbone: FCMV
  Total vector size (bp): 8451
  Vector type: Mammalian Expression, Lentiviral
Growth in bacteria
  Bacterial resistance: Ampicillin, 100 μg/mL
  Growth temperature: 30°C
  Growth strain: NEB Stable
  Copy number: Unknown
Gene/Insert
  Gene/Insert name: pHoran4
  Insert size (bp): 747
  Promoter: CMV
  Cloning method: Gibson Cloning
  Sequencing primers: 5′ gtgagcaagggcgaggag
Terms and licenses: Academic/Nonprofit Terms; Industry Terms: Not Available to Industry
Depositor comments: Please visit https://www.biorxiv.org/content/10.1101/2023.02.07.527404v1 for bioRxiv preprint.
How to cite: pLenti_CMV_pHoran4 was a gift from Adam Cohen (Addgene plasmid # 186975 ; http://n2t.net/addgene:186975 ; RRID:Addgene_186975)
