[The description below was written by a language model from this plasmid's Addgene catalogue record and pLannotate feature annotations shown in this document.]
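Description:
pLenti_CMV_pHoran4 is a lentiviral transfer plasmid, built on a backbone the depositor calls FCMV, for expressing the genetically encoded fluorescent pH sensor pHoran4 in mammalian cells. It is about 8.45 kb (the catalogue gives 8,451 bp; the sequenced record is 8,461 nt). In bacteria it is maintained by a high-copy ColE1/pUC-type origin and selected with ampicillin through the bla gene. An f1 origin and remnants of a lac/lacZα cloning region with T3 and T7 promoters are also present.

The viral portion has a third-generation layout. An RSV promoter replaces the U3 region upstream of a truncated HIV-1 5' LTR to drive genomic RNA transcription in packaging cells. This is followed by the Ψ packaging signal with a partial gag sequence, the Rev response element for Rev-dependent nuclear export, and the cPPT/CTS element that aids nuclear import of the proviral DNA. The 3' LTR is likewise annotated as truncated, which suggests a self-inactivating design, and is followed by an SV40 polyadenylation signal and SV40 origin.

Within the transfer cassette, the CMV enhancer and immediate-early promoter drive the 747 bp pHoran4 insert. The annotation tool recognises this insert as an mOrange-related sequence, and it lies between attB1 and attB2 Gateway recombination scars, although the record lists Gibson assembly as the cloning method. A WPRE downstream enhances transcript stability and expression. A second cassette places blasticidin S deaminase under tandem SV40 and EM7 promoters, which should allow blasticidin selection of transduced cells. The associated work used the sensor in studying intracellular acidification in neurons caused by channelrhodopsins.
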