Features (pLannotate 1.2.2; 31 found; start..end, strand, type, name):
     26..130     +  promoter       AmpR promoter: bla
    131..991     +  CDS            AmpR: β-lactamase; bla; confers resistance to ampicillin, carbenicillin, and related antibiotics
   1162..1750    +  rep_origin     ori: high-copy-number ColE1/pMB1/pBR322/pUC origin of replication
   1933..2025    +  CDS            lacI (fragment): lac repressor; lacI; The lac repressor binds to the lac operator to inhibit transcription in E. coli. This inhibition can be relieved by adding lactose or isopropyl-β-D-thiogalactopyranoside (IPTG).
   2038..2059    +  protein_bind   CAP binding site: CAP binding activates transcription in the presence of cAMP. E. coli catabolite activator protein
   2074..2104    +  promoter       lac promoter: promoter for the E. coli lac operon
   2112..2128    +  protein_bind   lac operator: The lac repressor binds to the lac operator to inhibit transcription in E. coli. This inhibition can be relieved by adding lactose or isopropyl-β-D-thiogalactopyranoside (IPTG). lac repressor encoded by lacI
   2173..2191    +  promoter       T3 promoter: promoter for bacteriophage T3 RNA polymerase
   2219..2445    +  promoter       RSV promoter: Rous sarcoma virus enhancer/promoter
   2446..2626    +  LTR            5' LTR (truncated): truncated 5' long terminal repeat (LTR) from HIV-1
   2673..2798    +  misc_feature   HIV-1 Ψ: packaging signal of human immunodeficiency virus type 1
   2782..3145    +  CDS            HIV-1 gag (fragment): gag protein from human immunodeficiency virus 1; gag
   3291..3524    +  misc_feature   RRE: The Rev response element (RRE) of HIV-1 allows for Rev-dependent mRNA export from the nucleus to the cytoplasm.
   3901..4001    +  CDS            Rev (fragment): human immunodeficiency virus 1 (HIV-1) Rev protein; rev; enhances nuclear export of unspliced and incompletely spliced viral mRNAs
   4020..4136    +  misc_feature   cPPT/CTS: central polypurine tract and central termination sequence of HIV-1
   4159..4462    +  enhancer       CMV enhancer: human cytomegalovirus immediate early enhancer
   4463..4666    +  promoter       CMV promoter: human cytomegalovirus (CMV) immediate early promoter
   4771..4795    +  protein_bind   attB1: mutant version of attB; recombination site for the Gateway® BP reaction BP Clonase™
   4824..5533    +  CDS            mOrange (fragment): orange monomeric derivative of DsRed fluorescent protein (Shanet et al., 2004) mammalian codon-optimized
   5571..5595    -  protein_bind   attB2: mutant version of attB; recombination site for the Gateway® BP reaction BP Clonase™
   5626..6214    +  misc_feature   WPRE: woodchuck hepatitis virus posttranscriptional regulatory element
   6270..6599    +  promoter       SV40 promoter: SV40 enhancer and early promoter
   6647..6694    +  promoter       EM7 promoter: synthetic bacterial promoter&nbsp
   6713..7111    +  CDS            BSD: blasticidin S deaminase; Aspergillus terreus BSD; confers resistance to blasticidin
   7128..7265    +  CDS            nef (fragment): NEF_HV1LA - Experimental evidence at protein level: Swiss-Prot protein existence level 1. Extracellular Nef protein targets CD4(+) T-lymphocytes for apoptosis by interacting with CXCR4 surface receptors. From Human immunodeficiency virus type 1 group M subtype B (isolate Lai) (HIV-1).
   7251..7431    +  LTR            5' LTR (truncated): truncated 5' long terminal repeat (LTR) from HIV-1
   7503..7624    +  polyA_signal   SV40 poly(A) signal: SV40 polyadenylation signal
   7664..7799    +  rep_origin     SV40 ori: SV40 origin of replication
   7820..7838    -  promoter       T7 promoter: promoter for bacteriophage T7 RNA polymerase
   7846..8001    +  CDS            lacZα (fragment): LacZα fragment of β-galactosidase; lacZ fragment
   8006..8434    +  rep_origin     f1 ori (sequence partly withheld): f1 bacteriophage origin of replication; arrow indicates direction of (+) strand synthesis
>Addgene plasmid #186975 | pLenti_CMV_pHoran4 | addgene full sequence | sequence record 369150 | Addgene NGS Result
AGGTGGCACTTTTCGGGGAAATGTGCGCGGAACCCCTATTTGTTTATTTTTCTAAATACATTCAAATATG
TATCCGCTCATGAGACAATAACCCTGATAAATGCTTCAATAATATTGAAAAAGGAAGAGTATGAGTATTC
AACATTTCCGTGTCGCCCTTATTCCCTTTTTTGCGGCATTTTGCCTTCCTGTTTTTGCTCACCCAGAAAC
GCTGGTGAAAGTAAAAGATGCTGAAGATCAGTTGGGTGCACGAGTGGGTTACATCGAACTGGATCTCAAC
AGCGGTAAGATCCTTGAGAGTTTTCGCCCCGAAGAACGTTTTCCAATGATGAGCACTTTTAAAGTTCTGC
TATGTGGCGCGGTATTATCCCGTATTGACGCCGGGCAAGAGCAACTCGGTCGCCGCATACACTATTCTCA
GAATGACTTGGTTGAGTACTCACCAGTCACAGAAAAGCATCTTACGGATGGCATGACAGTAAGAGAATTA
TGCAGTGCTGCCATAACCATGAGTGATAACACTGCGGCCAACTTACTTCTGACAACGATCGGAGGACCGA
AGGAGCTAACCGCTTTTTTGCACAACATGGGGGATCATGTAACTCGCCTTGATCGTTGGGAACCGGAGCT
GAATGAAGCCATACCAAACGACGAGCGTGACACCACGATGCCTGTAGCAATGGCAACAACGTTGCGCAAA
CTATTAACTGGCGAACTACTTACTCTAGCTTCCCGGCAACAATTAATAGACTGGATGGAGGCGGATAAAG
TTGCAGGACCACTTCTGCGCTCGGCCCTTCCGGCTGGCTGGTTTATTGCTGATAAATCTGGAGCCGGTGA
GCGTGGGTCTCGCGGTATCATTGCAGCACTGGGGCCAGATGGTAAGCCCTCCCGTATCGTAGTTATCTAC
ACGACGGGGAGTCAGGCAACTATGGATGAACGAAATAGACAGATCGCTGAGATAGGTGCCTCACTGATTA
AGCATTGGTAACTGTCAGACCAAGTTTACTCATATATACTTTAGATTGATTTAAAACTTCATTTTTAATT
TAAAAGGATCTAGGTGAAGATCCTTTTTGATAATCTCATGACCAAAATCCCTTAACGTGAGTTTTCGTTC
CACTGAGCGTCAGACCCCGTAGAAAAGATCAAAGGATCTTCTTGAGATCCTTTTTTTCTGCGCGTAATCT
GCTGCTTGCAAACAAAAAAACCACCGCTACCAGCGGTGGTTTGTTTGCCGGATCAAGAGCTACCAACTCT
TTTTCCGAAGGTAACTGGCTTCAGCAGAGCGCAGATACCAAATACTGTTCTTCTAGTGTAGCCGTAGTTA
GGCCACCACTTCAAGAACTCTGTAGCACCGCCTACATACCTCGCTCTGCTAATCCTGTTACCAGTGGCTG
CTGCCAGTGGCGATAAGTCGTGTCTTACCGGGTTGGACTCAAGACGATAGTTACCGGATAAGGCGCAGCG
GTCGGGCTGAACGGGGGGTTCGTGCACACAGCCCAGCTTGGAGCGAACGACCTACACCGAACTGAGATAC
CTACAGCGTGAGCTATGAGAAAGCGCCACGCTTCCCGAAGGGAGAAAGGCGGACAGGTATCCGGTAAGCG
GCAGGGTCGGAACAGGAGAGCGCACGAGGGAGCTTCCAGGGGGAAACGCCTGGTATCTTTATAGTCCTGT
CGGGTTTCGCCACCTCTGACTTGAGCGTCGATTTTTGTGATGCTCGTCAGGGGGGCGGAGCCTATGGAAA
AACGCCAGCAACGCGGCCTTTTTACGGTTCCTGGCCTTTTGCTGGCCTTTTGCTCACATGTTCTTTCCTG
CGTTATCCCCTGATTCTGTGGATAACCGTATTACCGCCTTTGAGTGAGCTGATACCGCTCGCCGCAGCCG
AACGACCGAGCGCAGCGAGTCAGTGAGCGAGGAAGCGGAAGAGCGCCCAATACGCAAACCGCCTCTCCCC
GCGCGTTGGCCGATTCATTAATGCAGCTGGCACGACAGGTTTCCCGACTGGAAAGCGGGCAGTGAGCGCA
ACGCAATTAATGTGAGTTAGCTCACTCATTAGGCACCCCAGGCTTTACACTTTATGCTTCCGGCTCGTAT
GTTGTGTGGAATTGTGAGCGGATAACAATTTCACACAGGAAACAGCTATGACCATGATTACGCCAAGCGC
GCAATTAACCCTCACTAAAGGGAACAAAAGCTGGAGCTGCAAGCTTAATGTAGTCTTATGCAATACTCTT
GTAGTCTTGCAACATGGTAACGATGAGTTAGCAACATGCCTTACAAGGAGAGAAAAAGCACCGTGCATGC
CGATTGGTGGAAGTAAGGTGGTACGATCGTGCCTTATTAGGAAGGCAACAGACGGGTCTGACATGGATTG
GACGAACCACTGAATTGCCGCATTGCAGAGATATTGTATTTAAGTGCCTAGCTCGATACATAAACGGGTC
TCTCTGGTTAGACCAGATCTGAGCCTGGGAGCTCTCTGGCTAACTAGGGAACCCACTGCTTAAGCCTCAA
TAAAGCTTGCCTTGAGTGCTTCAAGTAGTGTGTGCCCGTCTGTTGTGTGACTCTGGTAACTAGAGATCCC
TCAGACCCTTTTAGTCAGTGTGGAAAATCTCTAGCAGTGGCGCCCGAACAGGGACTTGAAAGCGAAAGGG
AAACCAGAGGAGCTCTCTCGACGCAGGACTCGGCTTGCTGAAGCGCGCACGGCAAGAGGCGAGGGGCGGC
GACTGGTGAGTACGCCAAAAATTTTGACTAGCGGAGGCTAGAAGGAGAGAGATGGGTGCGAGAGCGTCAG
TATTAAGCGGGGGAGAATTAGATCGCGATGGGAAAAAATTCGGTTAAGGCCAGGGGGAAAGAAAAAATAT
AAATTAAAACATATAGTATGGGCAAGCAGGGAGCTAGAACGATTCGCAGTTAATCCTGGCCTGTTAGAAA
CATCAGAAGGCTGTAGACAAATACTGGGACAGCTACAACCATCCCTTCAGACAGGATCAGAAGAACTTAG
ATCATTATATAATACAGTAGCAACCCTCTATTGTGTGCATCAAAGGATAGAGATAAAAGACACCAAGGAA
GCTTTAGACAAGATAGAGGAAGAGCAAAACAAAAGTAAGACCACCGCACAGCAAGCGGCCGCTGATCTTC
AGACCTGGAGGAGGAGATATGAGGGACAATTGGAGAAGTGAATTATATAAATATAAAGTAGTAAAAATTG
AACCATTAGGAGTAGCACCCACCAAGGCAAAGAGAAGAGTGGTGCAGAGAGAAAAAAGAGCAGTGGGAAT
AGGAGCTTTGTTCCTTGGGTTCTTGGGAGCAGCAGGAAGCACTATGGGCGCAGCGTCAATGACGCTGACG
GTACAGGCCAGACAATTATTGTCTGGTATAGTGCAGCAGCAGAACAATTTGCTGAGGGCTATTGAGGCGC
AACAGCATCTGTTGCAACTCACAGTCTGGGGCATCAAGCAGCTCCAGGCAAGAATCCTGGCTGTGGAAAG
ATACCTAAAGGATCAACAGCTCCTGGGGATTTGGGGTTGCTCTGGAAAACTCATTTGCACCACTGCTGTG
CCTTGGAATGCTAGTTGGAGTAATAAATCTCTGGAACAGATTTGGAATCACACGACCTGGATGGAGTGGG
ACAGAGAAATTAACAATTACACAAGCTTAATACACTCCTTAATTGAAGAATCGCAAAACCAGCAAGAAAA
GAATGAACAAGAATTATTGGAATTAGATAAATGGGCAAGTTTGTGGAATTGGTTTAACATAACAAATTGG
CTGTGGTATATAAAATTATTCATAATGATAGTAGGAGGCTTGGTAGGTTTAAGAATAGTTTTTGCTGTAC
TTTCTATAGTGAATAGAGTTAGGCAGGGATATTCACCATTATCGTTTCAGACCCACCTCCCAACCCCGAG
GGGACCCGACAGGCCCGAAGGAATAGAAGAAGAAGGTGGAGAGAGAGACAGAGACAGATCCATTCGATTA
GTGAACGGATCTCGACGGTATCGGTTAACTTTTAAAAGAAAAGGGGGGATTGGGGGGTACAGTGCAGGGG
AAAGAATAGTAGACATAATAGCAACAGACATACAAACTAAAGAATTACAAAAACAAATTACAAAATTCAA
AATTTTATCGATAAGCTTGGGAGTTCCGCGTTACATAACTTACGGTAAATGGCCCGCCTGGCTGACCGCC
CAACGACCCCCGCCCATTGACGTCAATAATGACGTATGTTCCCATAGTAACGCCAATAGGGACTTTCCAT
TGACGTCAATGGGTGGAGTATTTACGGTAAACTGCCCACTTGGCAGTACATCAAGTGTATCATATGCCAA
GTACGCCCCCTATTGACGTCAATGACGGTAAATGGCCCGCCTGGCATTATGCCCAGTACATGACCTTATG
GGACTTTCCTACTTGGCAGTACATCTACGTATTAGTCATCGCTATTACCATGGTGATGCGGTTTTGGCAG
TACATCAATGGGCGTGGATAGCGGTTTGACTCACGGGGATTTCCAAGTCTCCACCCCATTGACGTCAATG
GGAGTTTGTTTTGGCACCAAAATCAACGGGACTTTCCAAAATGTCGTAACAACTCCGCCCCATTGACGCA
AATGGGCGGTAGGCGTGTACGGTGGGAGGTCTATATAAGCAGAGCTCGTTTAGTGAACCGTCAGATCGCC
TGGAGACGCCATCCACGCTGTTTTGACCTCCATAGAAGACACCGACTCTAGTCCAGTGTGGTGGAATTCT
GCAGATATCAACAAGTTTGTACAAAAAAGCAGGCTCCACCATGGGAACCAATTCAGTCGACTGATGGTGA
GCAAGGGCGAGGAGAATAACATGGCCATCATCAAGGAGTTCATGCGCTTCAAGGTGCGCATGGAGGGCTC
CGTGAACGGCCACGAGTTCGAGATCGAGGGCGAGGGCGAGGGCCGCCCCTACGAGGGCTTTCAGACCGCT
AAGCTGAAGGTGACCAAGGGTGGCCCCCTGCCCTTCGCCTGGGACATCCTGTCCCCTCAGTTCACCTACG
GCTCCAAGGCCTACGTGAAGCACCCCGCCGACATCCCCGACTACTTCAAGCTGTCCTTCCCCGAGGGCTT
CAAGTGGGAGCGCGTGATGAACTTCGAGGACGGCGGCGTGGTGACCGTGACCCAGGACTCCTCCCTGCAG
GACGGCGAGTTCATCTACAAGGTGAAGCTGCGCGGCACCAACTTCCCCTCCGACGGCCCCGTAATGCAGA
AGAAGACCATGGGCTGGGAGGCCTCCTCCGAGCGGATGTACCCCGAGGACGGCGCCCTGAAGGGCGAGAT
CAAGAAGAGGCTGAAGCTGAAGGACGGCGGCCACTACACCTCCGAGGTCAAGACCACCTACAAGGCCAAG
AAGCCCGTGCAGCTGCCCGGCGCCTACATCGTCGGCATCAAGTTGGACATCACCTCCCACAACGAGGACT
ACACCATCGTGGAACAGTACGAACGCGCCGAGGGCCGCCACTCCACCGGCGGCATGGACGAGCTGTACAA
GTAACGGTACCGAATTCGCGGCCGCACTCGAGATATCTAGACCCAGCTTTCTTGTACAAAGTGGTTGATA
TCCAGCACAGTGGCGGCCGCTCGACAATCAACCTCTGGATTACAAAATTTGTGAAAGATTGACTGGTATT
CTTAACTATGTTGCTCCTTTTACGCTATGTGGATACGCTGCTTTAATGCCTTTGTATCATGCTATTGCTT
CCCGTATGGCTTTCATTTTCTCCTCCTTGTATAAATCCTGGTTGCTGTCTCTTTATGAGGAGTTGTGGCC
CGTTGTCAGGCAACGTGGCGTGGTGTGCACTGTGTTTGCTGACGCAACCCCCACTGGTTGGGGCATTGCC
ACCACCTGTCAGCTCCTTTCCGGGACTTTCGCTTTCCCCCTCCCTATTGCCACGGCGGAACTCATCGCCG
CCTGCCTTGCCCGCTGCTGGACAGGGGCTCGGCTGTTGGGCACTGACAATTCCGTGGTGTTGTCGGGGAA
GCTGACGTCCTTTCCATGGCTGCTCGCCTGTGTTGCCACCTGGATTCTGCGCGGGACGTCCTTCTGCTAC
GTCCCTTCGGCCCTCAATCCAGCGGACCTTCCTTCCCGCGGCCTGCTGCCGGCTCTGCGGCCTCTTCCGC
GTCTTCGCCTTCGCCCTCAGACGAGTCGGATCTCCCTTTGGGCCGCCTCCCCGCCTGGAATTCTGCAGAT
ATCCGGTTAGTAATGAGTTTGGAATTAATTCTGTGGAATGTGTGTCAGTTAGGGTGTGGAAAGTCCCCAG
GCTCCCCAGCAGGCAGAAGTATGCAAAGCATGCATCTCAATTAGTCAGCAACCAGGTGTGGAAAGTCCCC
AGGCTCCCCAGCAGGCAGAAGTATGCAAAGCATGCATCTCAATTAGTCAGCAACCATAGTCCCGCCCCTA
ACTCCGCCCATCCCGCCCCTAACTCCGCCCAGTTCCGCCCATTCTCCGCCCCATGGCTGACTAATTTTTT
TTATTTATGCAGAGGCCGAGGCCGCCTCTGCCTCTGAGCTATTCCAGAAGTAGTGAGGAGGCTTTTTTGG
AGGCCTAGGCTTTTGCAAAAAGCTCCCGGGAGCTTGTATATCCATTTTCGGATCTGATCAGCACGTGTTG
ACAATTAATCATCGGCATAGTATATCGGCATAGTATAATACGACAAGGTGAGGAACTAAACCATGGCCAA
GCCTTTGTCTCAAGAAGAATCCACCCTCATTGAAAGAGCAACGGCTACAATCAACAGCATCCCCATCTCT
GAAGACTACAGCGTCGCCAGCGCAGCTCTCTCTAGCGACGGCCGCATCTTCACTGGTGTCAATGTATATC
ATTTTACTGGGGGACCTTGTGCAGAACTCGTGGTGCTGGGCACTGCTGCTGCTGCGGCAGCTGGCAACCT
GACTTGTATCGTCGCGATCGGAAATGAGAACAGGGGCATCTTGAGCCCCTGCGGACGGTGCCGACAGGTG
CTTCTCGATCTGCATCCTGGGATCAAAGCCATAGTGAAGGACAGTGATGGACAGCCGACGGCAGTTGGGA
TTCGTGAATTGCTGCCCTCTGGTTATGTGTGGGAGGGCTAAGCACAATTCGAGCTCGGTACCTTTAAGAC
CAATGACTTACAAGGCAGCTGTAGATCTTAGCCACTTTTTAAAAGAAAAGGGGGGACTGGAAGGGCTAGC
TCACTCCCAACGAAGACAAGATCTGCTTTTTGCTTGTACTGGGTCTCTCTGGTTAGACCAGATCTGAGCC
TGGGAGCTCTCTGGCTAACTAGGGAACCCACTGCTTAAGCCTCAATAAAGCTTGCCTTGAGTGCTTCAAG
TAGTGTGTGCCCGTCTGTTGTGTGACTCTGGTAACTAGAGATCCCTCAGACCCTTTTAGTCAGTGTGGAA
AATCTCTAGCAGTAGTAGTTCATGTCATCTTATTATTCAGTATTTATAACTTGCAAAGAAATGAATATCA
GAGAGTGAGAGGAACTTGTTTATTGCAGCTTATAATGGTTACAAATAAAGCAATAGCATCACAAATTTCA
CAAATAAAGCATTTTTTTCACTGCATTCTAGTTGTGGTTTGTCCAAACTCATCAATGTATCTTATCATGT
CTGGCTCTAGCTATCCCGCCCCTAACTCCGCCCATCCCGCCCCTAACTCCGCCCAGTTCCGCCCATTCTC
CGCCCCATGGCTGACTAATTTTTTTTATTTATGCAGAGGCCGAGGCCGCCTCGGCCTCTGAGCTATTCCA
GAAGTAGTGAGGAGGCTTTTTTGGAGGCCTAGGGACGTACCCAATTCGCCCTATAGTGAGTCGTATTACG
CGCGCTCACTGGCCGTCGTTTTACAACGTCGTGACTGGGAAAACCCTGGCGTTACCCAACTTAATCGCCT
TGCAGCACATCCCCCTTTCGCCAGCTGGCGTAATAGCGAAGAGGCCCGCACCGATCGCCCTTCCCAACAG
TTGCGCAGCCTGAATGGCGAATGGG
[124 nt withheld, positions 8006-8129]
C
[91 nt withheld, positions 8131-8221]
A
[49 nt withheld, positions 8223-8271]
CCTTTGACGTTGGAGTCCACGTTCTTT
[37 nt withheld, positions 8299-8335]
ACCCTATCTCGGTCTATTCTTTTGATTTATAAGGGATTTTGCCGATTTCGGCCTATTGGTTAAAAAATGA
GCTGATTTAACAAAAATTTAACGCGAATTTTAACAAAATATTAACGCTTACAATTT
